Addgene plasmid #61204: pCMU-AUTr
Purpose: Fluorescent reporter for autophagosomes mCherry-MtLC3 expressed under AtUBQ10 promoter
Depositing lab: Maria Harrison. Depositing organization: Boyce Thompson Institute for Plant Research, Inc. Publication: A set of fluorescent protein-based markers expressed from constitutive and arbuscular mycorrhiza-inducible promoters to label organelles, membranes and cytoskeletal elements in Medicago truncatula. Ivanov S, Harrison MJ. Plant J. 2014 Oct 20. doi: 10.1111/tpj.12706. PubMed 25329881.
Backbone
  Vector backbone: pK7m34GW
  Backbone manufacturer: VIB
  Vector type: Plant Expression
  Selectable markers: Kanamycin
Growth in bacteria
  Bacterial resistance: Spectinomycin, 50 μg/mL
  Growth temperature: 37°C
  Growth strain: DH5alpha
  Copy number: High Copy
Gene/Insert
  Gene/Insert name: LC3(ATG8)
  Insert size (bp): 363
  Promoter: AtUBQ10
  Tag / fusion protein: mCherry
  Cloning method: Gateway Cloning
  Sequencing primers: 5′ ATGGCTAAGAGTTCCTTCAAATTG; 3′ TCACATTAACATCCCAAAAGTGTT
Terms and licenses: Academic/Nonprofit Terms; Industry Terms: Not Available to Industry
How to cite: pCMU-AUTr was a gift from Maria Harrison (Addgene plasmid # 61204 ; http://n2t.net/addgene:61204 ; RRID:Addgene_61204)
