[The description below was written by a language model from this plasmid's Addgene catalogue record and pLannotate feature annotations shown in this document.]
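Description:
pCMU-AUTr is a plant binary expression vector built on the pK7m34GW MultiSite Gateway destination backbone and intended for Agrobacterium-mediated T-DNA delivery into plants. The associated work describes a marker set for Medicago truncatula. The backbone carries a high-copy ColE1/pUC-type origin with a bom site for propagation in E. coli. It also carries the pVS1 replication and stability functions (oriV, RepA, StaA), which maintain the plasmid in Agrobacterium. Bacterial selection relies on the aadA (SmR) gene, which confers spectinomycin/streptomycin resistance. Short gentamicin acetyltransferase, integrase and rop fragments are also annotated; they appear to be remnants of the backbone's construction.

Between the nopaline-type right and left T-DNA borders lie two expression units. The reporter unit was assembled by Gateway recombination. The roughly 2 kb interval between attB4 and attB1 is not annotated in the feature table, but it occupies the promoter position and, per the catalogue record, holds the Arabidopsis UBQ10 promoter, which gives constitutive expression. It is followed by mCherry, an attB2 site, and a 363 bp LC3/ATG8 coding sequence. The annotation tool matched this sequence to a potato ATG8 homologue, whereas the record describes it as MtLC3, the Medicago gene. The result is an N-terminal mCherry–ATG8 fusion terminated by a CaMV poly(A) signal. Placing the fluorescent protein at the N-terminus leaves free the ATG8 C-terminus, which is processed and lipidated for attachment to autophagosome membranes. The second unit consists of the NOS promoter, nptII (neo) and the NOS terminator, and provides kanamycin selection of transformed plant tissue. The construct serves as a red fluorescent marker for visualising autophagosomes in live plant cells.
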