Features (pLannotate 1.2.2; 22 found; start..end, strand, type, name):
    227..283     +  CDS            GmR (fragment): gentamycin acetyltransferase; aacC1; confers resistance to gentamycin
    294..1081    +  CDS            SmR (fragment): aminoglycoside adenylyltransferase (Murphy, 1985); aadA; confers resistance to spectinomycin and streptomycin
   1325..1913    +  rep_origin     ori: high-copy-number ColE1/pMB1/pBR322/pUC origin of replication
   2099..2239    -  misc_feature   bom: basis of mobility region from pBR322
   2341..2380    -  CDS            rop (fragment): Rop protein, which maintains plasmids at low copy number; rop
   2583..2777    -  rep_origin     pVS1 oriV: origin of replication for the Pseudomonas plasmid pVS1 (Heeb et al., 2000)
   2843..3911    -  CDS            pVS1 RepA (fragment): replication protein from the Pseudomonas plasmid pVS1 (Heeb et al., 2000)
   4344..4973    -  CDS            pVS1 StaA: stability protein from the Pseudomonas plasmid pVS1 (Heeb et al., 2000)
   5533..5934    -  CDS            Y4CG_SINFN (fragment): Protein inferred from homology: Swiss-Prot protein existence level 3. From Sinorhizobium fredii (strain NBRC 101917 / NGR234).
   6273..6297    -  misc_feature   RB T-DNA repeat: right border repeat from nopaline C58 T-DNA
   6422..6442    +  protein_bind   attB4: mutant version of attB; core recombination site for the Gateway® BP reaction BP Clonase™
   8430..8450    +  protein_bind   attB1: mutant version of attB; core recombination site for the Gateway® BP reaction BP Clonase™
   8456..9163    +  CDS            mCherry: mCherry is a basic (constitutively fluorescent) red fluorescent protein published in 2004, derived from Discosoma sp.. It is reported to be a very rapidly-maturing monomer with low acid sensitivity.
   9168..9188    -  protein_bind   attB2: mutant version of attB; core recombination site for the Gateway® BP reaction BP Clonase™
   9191..9541    +  CDS            ATG8CL: ATG8C_SOLTU - Experimental evidence at protein level: Swiss-Prot protein existence level 1. Ubiquitin-like modifier involved in autophagosomes formation (Probable). May mediate the delivery of the autophagosomes to the vacuole via the microtubule cytoskeleton (Probable). ATG8CL-mediated selective autophagy contributes to defense against the fungal pathogen Phytophtora infestans (PubMed:26765567, PubMed:29932422). From Solanum tuberosum (Potato).
   9579..9619    +  CDS            lacZα (fragment): LacZα fragment of β-galactosidase; lacZ fragment
   9718..9877    +  polyA_signal   CaMV poly(A) signal (fragment): cauliflower mosaic virus polyadenylation signal
   9994..10173   +  promoter       NOS promoter: nopaline synthase promoter
  10207..10998   +  CDS            neo: KKA2_KLEPN - Also known as kan, nptII. Experimental evidence at protein level: Swiss-Prot protein existence level 1. Resistance to kanamycin, neomycin, paromomycin, ribostamycin, butirosin and gentamicin B. From Klebsiella pneumoniae.
  11041..11293   +  terminator     NOS terminator: nopaline synthase terminator and poly(A) signal
  11386..11410   -  misc_feature   LB T-DNA repeat: left border repeat from nopaline C58 T-DNA
  11648..137     -  CDS            int (fragment) (across the origin): INT2_ECOLX - Protein inferred from homology: Swiss-Prot protein existence level 3. Putative integrase believed to be involved in the insertion of antibiotic resistance genes into plasmids and transposons. From Escherichia coli.
>Addgene plasmid #61204 | pCMU-AUTr | depositor full sequence | sequence record 100589 | pCMU-AUTr sequence 11648 bps
ATTCGGGCACGAACCCAGTGGACATAAGCCTCGTTCGGTTCGTAAGCTGTAATGCAAGTAGCGTAACTGC
CGTCACGCAACTGGTCCAGAACCTTGACCGAACGCAGCGGTGGTAACGGCGCAGTGGCGGTTTTCATGGC
TTCTTGTTATGACATGTTTTTTTGGGGTACAGTCTATGCCTCGGGCATCCAAGCAGCAAGCGCGTTACGC
CGTGGGTCGATGTTTGATGTTATGGAGCAGCAACGATGTTACGCAGCAGGGCAGTCGCCCTAAAACAAAG
TTAAACATCATGGGGGAAGCGGTGATCGCCGAAGTATCGACTCAACTATCAGAGGTAGTTGGCGTCATCG
AGCGCCATCTCGAACCGACGTTGCTGGCCGTACATTTGTACGGCTCCGCAGTGGATGGCGGCCTGAAGCC
ACACAGTGATATTGATTTGCTGGTTACGGTGACCGTAAGGCTTGATGAAACAACGCGGCGAGCTTTGATC
AACGACCTTTTGGAAACTTCGGCTTCCCCTGGAGAGAGCGAGATTCTCCGCGCTGTAGAAGTCACCATTG
TTGTGCACGACGACATCATTCCGTGGCGTTATCCAGCTAAGCGCGAACTGCAATTTGGAGAATGGCAGCG
CAATGACATTCTTGCAGGTATCTTCGAGCCAGCCACGATCGACATTGATCTGGCTATCTTGCTGACAAAA
GCAAGAGAACATAGCGTTGCCTTGGTAGGTCCAGCGGCGGAGGAACTCTTTGATCCGGTTCCTGAACAGG
ATCTATTTGAGGCGCTAAATGAAACCTTAACGCTATGGAACTCGCCGCCCGACTGGGCTGGCGATGAGCG
AAATGTAGTGCTTACGTTGTCCCGCATTTGGTACAGCGCAGTAACCGGCAAAATCGCGCCGAAGGATGTC
GCTGCCGACTGGGCAATGGAGCGCCTGCCGGCCCAGTATCAGCCCGTCATACTTGAAGCTAGACAGGCTT
ATCTTGGACAAGAAGAAGATCGCTTGGCCTCGCGCGCAGATCAGTTGGAAGAATTTGTCCACTACGTGAA
AGGCGAGATCACCAAGGTAGTCGGCAAATAATGTCTAGCTAGAAATTCGTTCAAGCCGACGCCGCTTCGC
CGGCGTTAACTCAAGCGATTAGATGCACTAAGCACATAATTGCTCACAGCCAAACTATCAGGTCAAGTCT
GCTTTTATTATTTTTAAGCGTGCATAATAAGCCCTACACAAATTGGGAGATATATCATGCATGACCAAAA
TCCCTTAACGTGAGTTTTCGTTCCACTGAGCGTCAGACCCCGTAGAAAAGATCAAAGGATCTTCTTGAGA
TCCTTTTTTTCTGCGCGTAATCTGCTGCTTGCAAACAAAAAAACCACCGCTACCAGCGGTGGTTTGTTTG
CCGGATCAAGAGCTACCAACTCTTTTTCCGAAGGTAACTGGCTTCAGCAGAGCGCAGATACCAAATACTG
TCCTTCTAGTGTAGCCGTAGTTAGGCCACCACTTCAAGAACTCTGTAGCACCGCCTACATACCTCGCTCT
GCTAATCCTGTTACCAGTGGCTGCTGCCAGTGGCGATAAGTCGTGTCTTACCGGGTTGGACTCAAGACGA
TAGTTACCGGATAAGGCGCAGCGGTCGGGCTGAACGGGGGGTTCGTGCACACAGCCCAGCTTGGAGCGAA
CGACCTACACCGAACTGAGATACCTACAGCGTGAGCTATGAGAAAGCGCCACGCTTCCCGAAGGGAGAAA
GGCGGACAGGTATCCGGTAAGCGGCAGGGTCGGAACAGGAGAGCGCACGAGGGAGCTTCCAGGGGGAAAC
GCCTGGTATCTTTATAGTCCTGTCGGGTTTCGCCACCTCTGACTTGAGCGTCGATTTTTGTGATGCTCGT
CAGGGGGGCGGAGCCTATGGAAAAACGCCAGCAACGCGGCCTTTTTACGGTTCCTGGCCTTTTGCTGGCC
TTTTGCTCACATGTTCTTTCCTGCGTTATCCCCTGATTCTGTGGATAACCGTATTACCGCCTTTGAGTGA
GCTGATACCGCTCGCCGCAGCCGAACGACCGAGCGCAGCGAGTCAGTGAGCGAGGAAGCGGAAGAGCGCC
TGATGCGGTATTTTCTCCTTACGCATCTGTGCGGTATTTCACACCGCATATGGTGCACTCTCAGTACAAT
CTGCTCTGATGCCGCATAGTTAAGCCAGTATACACTCCGCTATCGCTACGTGACTGGGTCATGGCTGCGC
CCCGACACCCGCCAACACCCGCTGACGCGCCCTGACGGGCTTGTCTGCTCCCGGCATCCGCTTACAGACA
AGCTGTGACCGTCTCCGGGAGCTGCATGTGTCAGAGGTTTTCACCGTCATCACCGAAACGCGCGAGGCAG
GGTGCCTTGATGTGGGCGCCGGCGGTCGAGTGGCGACGGCGCGGCTTGTCCGCGCCCTGGTAGATTGCCT
GGCCGTAGGCCAGCCATTTTTGAGCGGCCAGCGGCCGCGATAGGCCGACGCGAAGCGGCGGGGCGTAGGG
AGCGCAGCGACCGAAGGGTAGGCGCTTTTTGCAGCTCTTCGGCTGTGCGCTGGCCAGACAGTTATGCACA
GGCCAGGCGGGTTTTAAGAGTTTTAATAAGTTTTAAAGAGTTTTAGGCGGAAAAATCGCCTTTTTTCTCT
TTTATATCAGTCACTTACATGTGTGACCGGTTCCCAATGTACGGCTTTGGGTTCCCAATGTACGGGTTCC
GGTTCCCAATGTACGGCTTTGGGTTCCCAATGTACGTGCTATCCACAGGAAAGAGACCTTTTCGACCTTT
TTCCCCTGCTAGGGCAATTTGCCCTAGCATCTGCTCCGTACATTAGGAACCGGCGGATGCTTCGCCCTCG
ATCAGGTTGCGGTAGCGCATGACTAGGATCGGGCCAGCCTGCCCCGCCTCCTCCTTCAAATCGTACTCCG
GCAGGTCATTTGACCCGATCAGCTTGCGCACGGTGAAACAGAACTTCTTGAACTCTCCGGCGCTGCCACT
GCGTTCGTAGATCGTCTTGAACAACCATCTGGCTTCTGCCTTGCCTGCGGCGCGGCGTGCCAGGCGGTAG
AGAAAACGGCCGATGCCGGGATCGATCAAAAAGTAATCGGGGTGAACCGTCAGCACGTCCGGGTTCTTGC
CTTCTGTGATCTCGCGGTACATCCAATCAGCTAGCTCGATCTCGATGTACTCCGGCCGCCCGGTTTCGCT
CTTTACGATCTTGTAGCGGCTAATCAAGGCTTCACCCTCGGATACCGTCACCAGGCGGCCGTTCTTGGCC
TTCTTCGTACGCTGCATGGCAACGTGCGTGGTGTTTAACCGAATGCAGGTTTCTACCAGGTCGTCTTTCT
GCTTTCCGCCATCGGCTCGCCGGCAGAACTTGAGTACGTCCGCAACGTGTGGACGGAACACGCGGCCGGG
CTTGTCTCCCTTCCCTTCCCGGTATCGGTTCATGGATTCGGTTAGATGGGAAACCGCCATCAGTACCAGG
TCGTAATCCCACACACTGGCCATGCCGGCCGGCCCTGCGGAAACCTCTACGTGCCCGTCTGGAAGCTCGT
AGCGGATCACCTCGCCAGCTCGTCGGTCACGCTTCGACAGACGGAAAACGGCCACGTCCATGATGCTGCG
ACTATCGCGGGTGCCCACGTCATAGAGCATCGGAACGAAAAAATCTGGTTGCTCGTCGCCCTTGGGCGGC
TTCCTAATCGACGGCGCACCGGCTGCCGGCGGTTGCCGGGATTCTTTGCGGATTCGATCAGCGGCCGCTT
GCCACGATTCACCGGGGCGTGCTTCTGCCTCGATGCGTTGCCGCTGGGCGGCCTGCGCGGCCTTCAACTT
CTCCACCAGGTCATCACCCAGCGCCGCGCCGATTTGTACCGGGCCGGATGGTTTGCGACCGTCACGCCGA
TTCCTCGGGCTTGGGGGTTCCAGTGCCATTGCAGGGCCGGCAGACAACCCAGCCGCTTACGCCTGGCCAA
CCGCCCGTTCCTCCACACATGGGGCATTCCACGGCGTCGGTGCCTGGTTGTTCTTGATTTTCCATGCCGC
CTCCTTTAGCCGCTAAAATTCATCTACTCATTTATTCATTTGCTCATTTACTCTGGTAGCTGCGCGATGT
ATTCAGATAGCAGCTCGGTAATGGTCTTGCCTTGGCGTACCGCGTACATCTTCAGCTTGGTGTGATCCTC
CGCCGGCAACTGAAAGTTGACCCGCTTCATGGCTGGCGTGTCTGCCAGGCTGGCCAACGTTGCAGCCTTG
CTGCTGCGTGCGCTCGGACGGCCGGCACTTAGCGTGTTTGTGCTTTTGCTCATTTTCTCTTTACCTCATT
AACTCAAATGAGTTTTGATTTAATTTCAGCGGCCAGCGCCTGGACCTCGCGGGCAGCGTCGCCCTCGGGT
TCTGATTCAAGAACGGTTGTGCCGGCGGCGGCAGTGCCTGGGTAGCTCACGCGCTGCGTGATACGGGACT
CAAGAATGGGCAGCTCGTACCCGGCCAGCGCCTCGGCAACCTCACCGCCGATGCGCGTGCCTTTGATCGC
CCGCGACACGACAAAGGCCGCTTGTAGCCTTCCATCCGTGACCTCAATGCGCTGCTTAACCAGCTCCACC
AGGTCGGCGGTGGCCCATATGTCGTAAGGGCTTGGCTGCACCGGAATCAGCACGAAGTCGGCTGCCTTGA
TCGCGGACACAGCCAAGTCCGCCGCCTGGGGCGCTCCGTCGATCACTACGAAGTCGCGCCGGCCGATGGC
CTTCACGTCGCGGTCAATCGTCGGGCGGTCGATGCCGACAACGGTTAGCGGTTGATCTTCCCGCACGGCC
GCCCAATCGCGGGCACTGCCCTGGGGATCGGAATCGACTAACAGAACATCGGCCCCGGCGAGTTGCAGGG
CGCGGGCTAGATGGGTTGCGATGGTCGTCTTGCCTGACCCGCCTTTCTGGTTAAGTACAGCGATAACCTT
CATGCGTTCCCCTTGCGTATTTGTTTATTTACTCATCGCATCATATACGCAGCGACCGCATGACGCAAGC
TGTTTTACTCAAATACACATCACCTTTTTAGACGGCGGCGCTCGGTTTCTTCAGCGGCCAAGCTGGCCGG
CCAGGCCGCCAGCTTGGCATCAGACAAACCGGCCAGGATTTCATGCAGCCGCACGGTTGAGACGTGCGCG
GGCGGCTCGAACACGTACCCGGCCGCGATCATCTCCGCCTCGATCTCTTCGGTAATGAAAAACGGTTCGT
CCTGGCCGTCCTGGTGCGGTTTCATGCTTGTTCCTCTTGGCGTTCATTCTCGGCGGCCGCCAGGGCGTCG
GCCTCGGTCAATGCGTCCTCACGGAAGGCACCGCGCCGCCTGGCCTCGGTGGGCGTCACTTCCTCGCTGC
GCTCAAGTGCGCGGTACAGGGTCGAGCGATGCACGCCAAGCAGTGCAGCCGCCTCTTTCACGGTGCGGCC
TTCCTGGTCGATCAGCTCGCGGGCGTGCGCGATCTGTGCCGGGGTGAGGGTAGGGCGGGGGCCAAACTTC
ACGCCTCGGGCCTTGGCGGCCTCGCGCCCGCTCCGGGTGCGGTCGATGATTAGGGAACGCTCGAACTCGG
CAATGCCGGCGAACACGGTCAACACCATGCGGCCGGCCGGCGTGGTGGTGTCGGCCCACGGCTCTGCCAG
GCTACGCAGGCCCGCGCCGGCCTCCTGGATGCGCTCGGCAATGTCCAGTAGGTCGCGGGTGCTGCGGGCC
AGGCGGTCTAGCCTGGTCACTGTCACAACGTCGCCAGGGCGTAGGTGGTCAAGCATCCTGGCCAGCTCCG
GGCGGTCGCGCCTGGTGCCGGTGATCTTCTCGGAAAACAGCTTGGTGCAGCCGGCCGCGTGCAGTTCGGC
CCGTTGGTTGGTCAAGTCCTGGTCGTCGGTGCTGACGCGGGCATAGCCCAGCAGGCCAGCGGCGGCGCTC
TTGTTCATGGCGTAATGTCTCCGGTTCTAGTCGCAAGTATTCTACTTTATGCGACTAAAACACGCGACAA
GAAAACGCCAGGAAAAGGGCAGGGCGGCAGCCTGTCGCGTAACTTAGGACTTGTGCGACATGTCGTTTTC
AGAAGACGGCTGCACTGAACGTCAGAAGCCGACTGCACTATAGCAGCGGAGGGGTTGGATCAAAGTACTT
TGATCCCGAGGGGAACCCTGTGGTTGGCATGCACATACAAATGGACGAACGGATAAACCTTTTCACGCCC
TTTTAAATATCCGTTATTCTAATAAACGCTCTTTTCTCTTAGGTTTACCCGCCAATATATCCTGTCAAAC
ACTGATAGTTTAAACTGAAGGCGGGAAACGACAATCTGATCCAAGCTCAAGCTAAGCTTGGGCCCGAGCG
GATAACAATTTCACACAGGAAACAGCTATGACCATGATTACGCCAAGCTATCAACTTTGTATAGAAAAGT
TGAGTCTAGCTCAACAGAGCTTTTAACCCAAATTGGTACAATAGAATACAACTTTAGATCATAATTCTCA
AAAGAAAGAGATTCCTTAGCTATTCTATCTGCCACTCCATTTCCTTCTCGGCTTGTATGCACAAGCATAA
AATCCTCAAACTTGCTAAGTAGATACTTTATGTCTTGGATAATTGGATTGAGACTTGACAAGCATAACTT
TCATGTAACCAAAGACACAAGTTGCTGAGAATCCACCTCAAAAATGATCTTCCTATAATTGAATCGGGAT
AATGACAGCACAGCCCATCTAAGAGCCTCCACTTCTACTTCCAGCACGCTTCTTACTTTTACCACAGCTC
TTGCACCTAACCATAACACCTTCCCTGTATGATCGCGAAGCACCCACCCTAAGCCACATTTTAATCCTTC
TGTTGGCCATGCCCCATCAAAGTTGCACTTAACCCAAGATTGTGGTGGAGCTTCCCATGTTTCTCGTCTG
TCCCGACGGTGTTGTGGTTGGTGCTTTCCTTACATTCTGAGCCTCTTTCCTTCTAATCCACTCATCTGCA
TCTTCTTGTGTCCTTACTAATACCTCATTGGTTCCAAATTCCCTCCCTTTAAGCACCAGCTCGTTTCTGT
TCTTCCACAGCCTCCCAAGTATCCAAGGGACTAAAGCCTCCACATTCTTCAGATCAGGATATTCTTGTTT
AAGATGTTGAACTCTATGGAGGTTTGTATGAACTGATGATCTAGGACCGGATAAGTTCCCTTCTTCATAG
CGAACTTATTCAAAGAATGTTTTGTGTATCATTCTTGTTACATTGTTATTAATGAAAAAATATTATTGGT
CATTGGACTGAACACGAGTGTTAAATATGGACCAGGCCCCAAATAAGATCCATTGATATATGAATTAAAT
AACAAGAATAAATCGAGTCACCAAACCACTTGCCTTTTTTAACGAGACTTGTTCACCAACTTGATACAAA
AGTCATTATCCTATGCAAATCAATAATCATACAAAAATATCCAATAACACTAAAAAATTAAAAGAAATGG
ATAATTTCACAATATGTTATACGATAAAGAAGTTACTTTTCCAAGAAATTCACTGATTTTATAAGCCCAC
TTGCATTAGATAAATGGCAAAAAAAAACAAAAAGGAAAAGAAATAAAGCACGAAGAATTCTAGAAAATAC
GAAATACGCTTCAATGCAGTGGGACCCACGGTTCAATTATTGCCAATTTTCAGCTCCACCGTATATTTAA
AAAATAAAACGATAATGCTAAAAAAATATAAATCGTAACGATCGTTAAATCTCAACGGCTGGATCTTATG
ACGACCGTTAGAAATTGTGGTTGTCGACGAGTCAGTAATAAACGGCGTCAAAGTGGTTGCAGCCGGCACA
CACGAGTCGTGTTTATCAACTCAAAGCACAAATACTTTTCCTCAACCTAAAAATAAGGCAATTAGCCAAA
AACAACTTTGCGTGTAAACAACGCTCAATACACGTGTCATTTTATTATTAGCTATTGCTTCACCGCCTTA
GCTTTCTCGTGACCTAGTCGTCCTCGTCTTTTCTTCTTCTTCTTCTATAAAACAATACCCAAAGAGCTCT
TCTTCTTCACAATTCAGATTTCAATTTCTCAAAATCTTAAAAACTTTCTCTCAATTCTCTCTACCGTGAT
CAAGGTAAATTTCTGTGTTCCTTATTCTCTCAAAATCTTCGATTTTGTTTTCGTTCGATCCCAATTTCGT
ATATGTTCTTTGGTTTAGATTCTGTTAATCTTAGATCGAAGACGATTTTCTGGGTTTGATCGTTAGATAT
CATCTTAATTCTCGATTAGGGTTTCATAGATATCATCCGATTTGTTCAAATAATTTGAGTTTTGTCGAAT
AATTACTCTTCGATTTGTGATTTCTATCTAGATCTGGTGTTAGTTTCTAGTTTGTGCGATCGAATTTGTC
GATTAATCTGAGTTTTTCTGATTAACAGGCAAGTTTGTACAAAAAAGCAGGCTTCATGGTGAGCAAGGGC
GAGGAGGATAACATGGCCATCATCAAGGAGTTCATGCGCTTCAAGGTGCACATGGAGGGCTCCGTGAACG
GCCACGAGTTCGAGATCGAGGGCGAGGGCGAGGGCCGCCCCTACGAGGGCACCCAGACCGCCAAGCTGAA
GGTGACCAAGGGTGGCCCCCTGCCCTTCGCCTGGGACATCCTGTCCCCTCAGTTCATGTACGGCTCCAAG
GCCTACGTGAAGCACCCCGCCGACATCCCCGACTACTTGAAGCTGTCCTTCCCCGAGGGCTTCAAGTGGG
AGCGCGTGATGAACTTCGAGGACGGCGGCGTGGTGACCGTGACCCAGGACTCCTCCCTGCAGGACGGCGA
GTTCATCTACAAGGTGAAGCTGCGCGGCACCAACTTCCCCTCCGACGGCCCCGTAATGCAGAAGAAGACC
ATGGGCTGGGAGGCCTCCTCCGAGCGGATGTACCCCGAGGACGGCGCCCTGAAGGGCGAGATCAAGCAGA
GGCTGAAGCTGAAGGACGGCGGCCACTACGACGCTGAGGTCAAGACCACCTACAAGGCCAAGAAGCCCGT
GCAGCTGCCCGGCGCCTACAACGTCAACATCAAGTTGGACATCACCTCCCACAACGAGGACTACACCATC
GTGGAACAGTACGAACGCGCCGAGGGCCGCCACTCCACCGGCGGCATGGACGAGCTGTACAAGGACCCAG
CTTTCTTGTACAAAGTGGAAATGGCTAAGAGTTCCTTCAAATTGGAACACCCCCTTGAGAGGAGACAGGC
TGAAGCTGCTCGCATAAGGGAGAAGTATCCCGATAGAATTCCAGTTATTGTTGAAAGGGCTGAGAAGAGT
GATGTTCCAGACATTGATAAAAAAAAGTATCTGGTTCCTGCTGATCTAACTGTAGGCCAGTTCGTGTATG
TGGTGCGGAAGAGAATCAAATTGAGTCCTGAGAAGGCCATCTTCATTTTTGTGAAGAACATTTTACCACC
AACTGCTGGTATGATGTCTGCAATCTATGAGGAAAACAAGGATGAAGATGGATTCCTGTATATGACTTAC
AGCGGGGAGAACACTTTTGGGATGTTAATGTGAGCAACTTTATTATACATAGTTGATAATTCACTGGCCG
TCGTTTTACAACGTCGTGACTGGGAAAACGATCTAACTGACTAGCCGCGGCCATGGCGGCCGGGAGCGGC
CATGCTAGAGTCCGCAAAAATCACCAGTCTCTCTCTACAAATCTATCTCTCTCTATTTTTCTCCAGAATA
ATGTGTGAGTAGTTCCCAGATAAGGGAATTAGGGTTCTTATAGGGTTTCGCTCATGTGTTGAGCATATAA
GAAACCCTTAGTATGTATTTGTATTTGTAAAATACTTCTATCAATAAAATTTCTAATTCCTAAAACCAAA
ATCCAGTGACCTGCAGGTCGACCATATGGGAGAGCTCGAATTATCATACATGAGAATTAAGGGAGTCACG
TTATGACCCCCGCCGATGACGCGGGACAAGCCGTTTTACGTTTGGAACTGACAGAACCGCAACGTTGAAG
GAGCCACTCAGCCGCGGGTTTCTGGAGTTTAATGAGCTAAGCACATACGTCAGAAACCATTATTGCGCGT
TCAAAAGTCGCCTAAGGTCACTATCAGCTAGCAAATATTTCTTGTCAAAAATGCTCCACTGACGTTCCAT
AAATTCCCCTCGGTATCCAATTAGAGTCTCATATTCACTCTCAACTCGATCGAGGCATGATTGAACAAGA
TGGATTGCACGCAGGTTCTCCGGCCGCTTGGGTGGAGAGGCTATTCGGCTATGACTGGGCACAACAGACA
ATCGGCTGCTCTGATGCCGCCGTGTTCCGGCTGTCAGCGCAGGGGCGCCCGGTTCTTTTTGTCAAGACCG
ACCTGTCCGGTGCCCTGAATGAACTCCAAGACGAGGCAGCGCGGCTATCGTGGCTGGCCACGACGGGCGT
TCCTTGCGCAGCTGTGCTCGACGTTGTCACTGAAGCGGGAAGGGACTGGCTGCTATTGGGCGAAGTGCCG
GGGCAGGATCTCCTGTCATCTCACCTTGCTCCTGCCGAGAAAGTATCCATCATGGCTGATGCAATGCGGC
GGCTGCATACGCTTGATCCGGCTACCTGCCCATTCGACCACCAAGCGAAACATCGCATCGAGCGAGCACG
TACTCGGATGGAAGCCGGTCTTGTCGATCAGGATGATCTGGACGAAGAGCATCAGGGGCTCGCGCCAGCC
GAACTGTTCGCCAGGCTCAAGGCGCGGATGCCCGACGGCGAGGATCTCGTCGTGACCCACGGCGATGCCT
GCTTGCCGAATATCATGGTGGAAAATGGCCGCTTTTCTGGATTCATCGACTGTGGCCGGCTGGGTGTGGC
GGACCGCTATCAGGACATAGCGTTGGCTACCCGTGATATTGCTGAAGAGCTTGGCGGCGAATGGGCTGAC
CGCTTCCTCGTGCTTTACGGTATCGCCGCTCCCGATTCGCAGCGCATCGCCTTCTATCGCCTTCTTGACG
AGTTCTTCTGAGCGGGACTCTGGGGTTCGGACTCTAGCTAGAGTCAAGCAGATCGTTCAAACATTTGGCA
ATAAAGTTTCTTAAGATTGAATCCTGTTGCCGGTCTTGCGATGATTATCATATAATTTCTGTTGAATTAC
GTTAAGCATGTAATAATTAACATGTAATGCATGACGTTATTTATGAGATGGGTTTTTATGATTAGAGTCC
CGCAATTATACATTTAATACGCGATAGAAAACAAAATATAGCGCGCAAACTAGGATAAATTATCGCGCGC
GGTGTCATCTATGTTACTAGATCGACCGGCATGCAAGCTGATAATTCAATTCGGCGTTAATTCAGTACAT
TAAAAACGTCCGCAATGTGTTATTAAGTTGTCTAAGCGTCAATTTGTTTACACCACAATATATCCTGCCA
CCAGCCAGCCAACAGCTCCCCGACCGGCAGCTCGGCACAAAATCACCACTCGATACAGGCAGCCCATCAG
TCCGGGACGGCGTCAGCGGGAGAGCCGTTGTAAGGCGGCAGACTTTGCTCATGTTACCGATGCTATTCGG
AAGAACGGCAACTAAGCTGCCGGGTTTGAAACACGGATGATCTCGCGGAGGGTAGCATGTTGATTGTAAC
GATGACAGAGCGTTGCTGCCTGTGATCA
