>Addgene plasmid #61204 | pCMU-AUTr | addgene partial sequence | sequence record 104364 | AtUBQ10-F 5'-AAACGGCGTCAAAGTGGTTG-3'
TTTTCCTCAACCTAAAAATAAGGCAATTAGCCAAAAACAACTTTGCGTGTAAACAACGCTCAATACACGT
GTCATTTTATTATTAGCTATTGCTTCACCGCCTTAGCTTTCTCGTGACCTAGTCGTCCTCGTCTTTTCTT
CTTCTTCTTCTATAAAACAATACCCAAAGAGCTCTTCTTCTTCACAATTCAGATTTCAATTTCTCAAAAT
CTTAAAAACTTTCTCTCAATTCTCTCTACCGTGATCAAGGTAAATTTCTGTGTTCCTTATTCTCTCAAAA
TCTTCGATTTTGTTTTCGTTCGATCCCAATTTCGTATATGTTCTTTGGTTTAGATTCTGTTAATCTTAGA
TCGAAGACGATTTTCTGGGTTTGATCGTTAGATATCATCTTAATTCTCGATTAGGGTTTCATAGATATCA
TCCGATTTGTTCAAATAATTTGAGTTTTGTCGAATAATTACTCTTCNATTTGTGATTTCTATCTAGATCT
GGTGTTAGTTTCTAGTTTGTGCGATCGAATTTGTCGATTAATCTGAGTTTTTCTGATTAACAGGCAAGTT
TGTACAAAAAAGCAGGCTTCATGGTGAGCAAGGGCGAGGAGGATAACATGGCCATCATCAAGGAGTTCAT
GCGCTTCAAGGTGCACATGGAGGGCTCCGTGAACNGCCACGAG
