>Addgene plasmid #61204 | pCMU-AUTr | addgene partial sequence | sequence record 104375 | M13-F20 5'-TGTAAAACGACGGCCAGT-3'
TTAGATCAGCAGGAACCAGATACTTTTTTTTATCAATGTCTGGAACATCACTCTTCTCAGCCCTTTCAAC
AATAACTGGAATTCTATCGGGATACTTCTCCCTTATGCGAGCAGCTTCAGCCTGTCTCCTCTCAAGGGGG
TGTTCCAATTTGAAGGAACTCTTAGCCATTTCCACTTTGTACAAGAAAGCTGGGTCCTTGTACAGCTCGT
CCATGCCGCCGGTGGAGTGGCGG
